>Addgene plasmid #221277 | pMSCV-FKBP-IRSp53(trunc C5) | addgene full sequence | sequence record 439083 | Addgene NGS Result
AGATCTGCCACCATGGACTACAAGGATCACGACGGTGATTACAAGGACCACGACATCGACTACAAGGACG
ACGACGACAAGGGCGTTCAAGTAGAAACAATATCTCCAGGAGACGGGCGTACATTTCCTAAGCGTGGCCA
AACTTGCGTAGTCCATTATACCGGCATGCTGGAGGACGGTAAGAAGGTCGATAGCTCTAGAGACCGTAAC
AAACCTTTCAAATTTATGCTGGGGAAACAGGAGGTTATCCGTGGTTGGGAGGAAGGCGTGGCCCAAATGT
CCGTTGGGCAGCGTGCTAAGTTAACCATCTCGCCAGATTACGCATATGGGGCTACAGGCCATCCTGGGAT
CATTCCCCCGCATGCGACACTTGTGTTTGATGTAGAGCTGTTGAAGTTGGAGACGCGGGGAGTTCAAGTC
GAAACGATTTCACCAGGTGATGGACGCACCTTTCCTAAACGGGGACAAACGTGCGTCGTGCATTACACCG
GTATGCTGGAAGACGGCAAGAAAGTCGATTCAAGCCGCGATAGAAATAAACCCTTCAAATTCATGCTTGG
AAAACAGGAAGTAATACGCGGATGGGAAGAGGGTGTGGCGCAAATGTCTGTCGGGCAAAGAGCTAAACTG
ACAATAAGTCCTGATTACGCGTACGGTGCGACTGGGCACCCTGGTATCATTCCGCCGCACGCGACACTTG
TCTTCGACGTCGAGTTACTTAAGCTTGAGACGCGGGGGGTGCAGGTAGAGACTATTTCGCCCGGTGACGG
AAGAACTTTCCCAAAGCGGGGACAGACCTGTGTTGTCCACTACACTGGGATGTTGGAGGATGGTAAGAAA
GTTGACTCAAGTCGTGATCGCAACAAACCCTTTAAGTTTATGCTTGGGAAGCAGGAAGTCATCAGAGGTT
GGGAAGAAGGCGTAGCTCAGATGTCAGTGGGACAACGGGCCAAATTAACCATCAGTCCAGACTACGCCTA
CGGAGCCACCGGTCACCCAGGGATCATACCACCTCACGCAACCTTAGTGTTCGATGTGGAACTTTTAAAG
TTAGAGACGCGCGGTGTACAAGTGGAAACAATCAGTCCAGGGGATGGGAGAACATTCCCCAAAAGAGGCC
AGACGTGTGTCGTGCACTATACGGGGATGTTAGAAGATGGGAAAAAGGTCGATTCGTCACGCGACCGCAA
CAAACCGTTTAAATTCATGTTGGGAAAGCAGGAGGTGATTCGCGGCTGGGAGGAAGGTGTGGCACAGATG
AGCGTGGGCCAGAGAGCAAAACTGACTATCTCTCCTGATTATGCCTACGGCGCGACGGGCCACCCTGGCA
TAATTCCACCCCACGCTACCCTGGTATTCGATGTCGAGCTTCTGAAGCTTGAGGGTGCTGGGGCTGGGGC
TATGGCCAATAGCAATGGCTCCATCCTTCCAAGTGCCCTGTCAGCTTCCAAGTCCAACCTGGTCATCTCA
GATCCCATTCCTGGAGCCTGATAAGCGGCCGCGTTTAAACGTCGACGGTATCGATAAGCTTGATATCGAA
TTCCGCCCCCCCCCCTAACGTTACTGGCCGAAGCCGCTTGGAATAAGGCCGGTGTGCGTTTGTCTATATG
TTATTTTCCACCATATTGCCGTCTTTTGGCAATGTGAGGGCCCGGAAACCTGGCCCTGTCTTCTTGACGA
GCATTCCTAGGGGTCTTTCCCCTCTCGCCAAAGGAATGCAAGGTCTGTTGAATGTCGTGAAGGAAGCAGT
TCCTCTGGAAGCTTCTTGAAGACAAACAACGTCTGTAGCGACCCTTTGCAGGCAGCGGAACCCCCCACCT
GGCGACAGGTGCCTCTGCGGCCAAAAGCCACGTGTATAAGATACACCTGCAAAGGCGGCACAACCCCAGT
GCCACGTTGTGAGTTGGATAGTTGTGGAAAGAGTCAAATGGCTCTCCTCAAGCGTATTCAACAAGGGGCT
GAAGGATGCCCAGAAGGTACCCCATTGTATGGGATCTGATCTGGGGCCTCGGTGCACATGCTTTACATGT
GTTTAGTCGAGGTTAAAAAAACGTCTAGGCCCCCCGAACCACGGGGACGTGGTTTTCCTTTGAAAAACAC
GATGATAATATGGCCACAACCATGGTGAGCAAGGGCGAGGAGCTGTTCACCGGGGTGGTGCCCATCCTGG
TCGAGCTGGACGGCGACGTAAACGGCCACAAGTTCAGCGTGTCTGGCGAGGGCGAGGGCGATGCCACCTA
CGGCAAGCTGACCCTGAAGTTCATCTGCACCACCGGCAAGCTGCCCGTGCCCTGGCCCACCCTCGTGACC
ACCCTGACCTACGGCGTGCAGTGCTTCAGCCGCTACCCCGACCACATGAAGCAGCACGACTTCTTCAAGT
CCGCCATGCCCGAAGGCTACGTCCAGGAGCGCACCATCTTCTTCAAGGACGACGGCAACTACAAGACCCG
CGCCGAGGTGAAGTTCGAGGGCGACACCCTGGTGAACCGCATCGAGCTGAAGGGCATCGACTTCAAGGAG
GACGGCAACATCCTGGGGCACAAGCTGGAGTACAACTACAACAGCCACAACGTCTATATCATGGCCGACA
AGCAGAAGAACGGCATCAAGGCGAACTTCAAGATCCGCCACAACATCGAGGACGGCAGCGTGCAGCTCGC
CGACCACTACCAGCAGAACACCCCCATCGGCGACGGCCCCGTGCTGCTGCCCGACAACCACTACCTGAGC
ACCCAGTCCGCCCTGAGCAAAGACCCCAACGAGAAGCGCGATCACATGGTCCTGCTGGAGTTCGTGACCG
CCGCCGGGATCACTCTCGGCATGGACGAGCTGTACAAGTAATGAATTAATTAAGAATTCGATAAAATAAA
AGATTTTATTTAGTCTCCAGAAAAAGGGGGGAATGAAAGACCCCACCTGTAGGTTTGGCAAGCTAGCTTA
AGTAACGCCATTTTGCAAGGCATGGAAAATACATAACTGAGAATAGAGAAGTTCAGATCAAGGTTAGGAA
CAGAGAGACAGCAGAATATGGGCCAAACAGGATATCTGTGGTAAGCAGTTCCTGCCCCGGCTCAGGGCCA
AGAACAGATGGTCCCCAGATGCGGTCCCGCCCTCAGCAGTTTCTAGAGAACCATCAGATGTTTCCAGGGT
GCCCCAAGGACCTGAAATGACCCTGTGCCTTATTTGAACTAACCAATCAGTTCGCTTCTCGCTTCTGTTC
GCGCGCTTCTGCTCCCCGAGCTCAATAAAAGAGCCCACAACCCCTCACTCGGCGCGCCAGTCCTCCGATA
GACTGCGTCGCCCGGGTACCCGTGTATCCAATAAACCCTCTTGCAGTTGCATCCGACTTGTGGTCTCGCT
GTTCCTTGGGAGGGTCTCCTCTGAGTGATTGACTACCCGTCAGCGGGGGTCTTTCATGGGTAACAGTTTC
TTGAAGTTGGAGAACAACATTCTGAGGGTAGGAGTCGAATATTAAGTAATCCTGACTCAATTAGCCACTG
TTTTGAATCCACATACTCCAATACTCCTGAAATAGTTCATTATGGACAGCGCAGAAAGAGCTGGGGAGAA
TTGTGAAATTGTTATCCGCTCACAATTCCACACAACATACGAGCCGGAAGCATAAAGTGTAAAGCCTGGG
GTGCCTAATGAGTGAGCTAACTCACATTAATTGCGTTGCGCTCACTGCCCGCTTTCCAGTCGGGAAACCT
GTCGTGCCAGCTGCATTAATGAATCGGCCAACGCGCGGGGAGAGGCGGTTTGCGTATTGGGCGCTCTTCC
GCTTCCTCGCTCACTGACTCGCTGCGCTCGGTCGTTCGGCTGCGGCGAGCGGTATCAGCTCACTCAAAGG
CGGTAATACGGTTATCCACAGAATCAGGGGATAACGCAGGAAAGAACATGTGAGCAAAAGGCCAGCAAAA
GGCCAGGAACCGTAAAAAGGCCGCGTTGCTGGCGTTTTTCCATAGGCTCCGCCCCCCTGACGAGCATCAC
AAAAATCGACGCTCAAGTCAGAGGTGGCGAAACCCGACAGGACTATAAAGATACCAGGCGTTTCCCCCTG
GAAGCTCCCTCGTGCGCTCTCCTGTTCCGACCCTGCCGCTTACCGGATACCTGTCCGCCTTTCTCCCTTC
GGGAAGCGTGGCGCTTTCTCATAGCTCACGCTGTAGGTATCTCAGTTCGGTGTAGGTCGTTCGCTCCAAG
CTGGGCTGTGTGCACGAACCCCCCGTTCAGCCCGACCGCTGCGCCTTATCCGGTAACTATCGTCTTGAGT
CCAACCCGGTAAGACACGACTTATCGCCACTGGCAGCAGCCACTGGTAACAGGATTAGCAGAGCGAGGTA
TGTAGGCGGTGCTACAGAGTTCTTGAAGTGGTGGCCTAACTACGGCTACACTAGAAGAACAGTATTTGGT
ATCTGCGCTCTGCTGAAGCCAGTTACCTTCGGAAAAAGAGTTGGTAGCTCTTGATCCGGCAAACAAACCA
CCGCTGGTAGCGGTGGTTTTTTTGTTTGCAAGCAGCAGATTACGCGCAGAAAAAAAGGATCTCAAGAAGA
TCCTTTGATCTTTTCTACGGGGTCTGACGCTCAGTGGAACGAAAACTCACGTTAAGGGATTTTGGTCATG
AGATTATCAAAAAGGATCTTCACCTAGATCCTTTTAAATTAAAAATGAAGTTTTAAATCAATCTAAAGTA
TATATGAGTAAACTTGGTCTGACAGTTACCAATGCTTAATCAGTGAGGCACCTATCTCAGCGATCTGTCT
ATTTCGTTCATCCATAGTTGCCTGACTCCCCGTCGTGTAGATAACTACGATACGGGAGGGCTTACCATCT
GGCCCCAGTGCTGCAATGATACCGCGAGACCCACGCTCACCGGCTCCAGATTTATCAGCAATAAACCAGC
CAGCCGGAAGGGCCGAGCGCAGAAGTGGTCCTGCAACTTTATCCGCCTCCATCCAGTCTATTAATTGTTG
CCGGGAAGCTAGAGTAAGTAGTTCGCCAGTTAATAGTTTGCGCAACGTTGTTGCCATTGCTACAGGCATC
GTGGTGTCACGCTCGTCGTTTGGTATGGCTTCATTCAGCTCCGGTTCCCAACGATCAAGGCGAGTTACAT
GATCCCCCATGTTGTGCAAAAAAGCGGTTAGCTCCTTCGGTCCTCCGATCGTTGTCAGAAGTAAGTTGGC
CGCAGTGTTATCACTCATGGTTATGGCAGCACTGCATAATTCTCTTACTGTCATGCCATCCGTAAGATGC
TTTTCTGTGACTGGTGAGTACTCAACCAAGTCATTCTGAGAATAGTGTATGCGGCGACCGAGTTGCTCTT
GCCCGGCGTCAATACGGGATAATACCGCGCCACATAGCAGAACTTTAAAAGTGCTCATCATTGGAAAACG
TTCTTCGGGGCGAAAACTCTCAAGGATCTTACCGCTGTTGAGATCCAGTTCGATGTAACCCACTCGTGCA
CCCAACTGATCTTCAGCATCTTTTACTTTCACCAGCGTTTCTGGGTGAGCAAAAACAGGAAGGCAAAATG
CCGCAAAAAAGGGAATAAGGGCGACACGGAAATGTTGAATACTCATACTCTTCCTTTTTCAATATTATTG
AAGCATTTATCAGGGTTATTGTCTCATGAGCGGATACATATTTGAATGTATTTAGAAAAATAAACAAATA
GGGGTTCCGCGCACATTTCCCCGAAAAGTGCCACCTGACGTCTAAGAAACCATTATTATCATGACATTAA
CCTATAAAAATAGGCGTATCACGAGGCCCTTTCGTCTCGCGCGTTTCGGTGATGACGGTGAAAACCTCTG
ACACATGCAGCTCCCGGAGACGGTCACAGCTTGTCTGTAAGCGGATGCCGGGAGCAGACAAGCCCGTCAG
GGCGCGTCAGCGGGTGTTGGCGGGTGTCGGGGCTGGCTTAACTATGCGGCATCAGAGCAGATTGTACTGA
GAGTGCACCATATGCGGTGTGAAATACCGCACAGATGCGTAAGGAGAAAATACCGCATCAGGCGCCATTC
GCCATTCAGGCTGCGCAACTGTTGGGAAGGGCGATCGGTGCGGGCCTCTTCGCTATTACGCCAGCTGGCG
AAAGGGGGATGTGCTGCAAGGCGATTAAGTTGGGTAACGCCAGGGTTTTCCCAGTCACGACGTTGTAAAA
CGACGGCGCAAGGAATGGTGCATGCAAGGAGATGGCGCCCAACAGTCCCCCGGCCACGGGGCCTGCCACC
ATACCCACGCCGAAACAAGCGCTCATGAGCCCGAAGTGGCGAGCCCGATCTTCCCCATCGGTGATGTCGG
CGATATAGGCGCCAGCAACCGCACCTGTGGCGCCGGTGATGCCGGCCACGATGCGTCCGGCGTAGAGGCG
ATTAGTCCAATTTGTTAAAGACAGGATATCAGTGGTCCAGGCTCTAGTTTTGACTCAACAATATCACCAG
CTGAAGCCTATAGAGTACGAGCCATAGATAAAATAAAAGATTTTATTTAGTCTCCAGAAAAAGGGGGGAA
TGAAAGACCCCACCTGTAGGTTTGGCAAGCTAGCTTAAGTAACGCCATTTTGCAAGGCATGGAAAATACA
TAACTGAGAATAGAGAAGTTCAGATCAAGGTTAGGAACAGAGAGACAGCAGAATATGGGCCAAACAGGAT
ATCTGTGGTAAGCAGTTCCTGCCCCGGCTCAGGGCCAAGAACAGATGGTCCCCAGATGCGGTCCCGCCCT
CAGCAGTTTCTAGAGAACCATCAGATGTTTCCAGGGTGCCCCAAGGACCTGAAATGACCCTGTGCCTTAT
TTGAACTAACCAATCAGTTCGCTTCTCGCTTCTGTTCGCGCGCTTCTGCTCCCCGAGCTCAATAAAAGAG
CCCACAACCCCTCACTCGGCGCGCCAGTCCTCCGATAGACTGCGTCGCCCGGGTACCCGTATTCCCAATA
AAGCCTCTTGCTGTTTGCATCCGAATCGTGGACTCGCTGATCCTTGGGAGGGTCTCCTCAGATTGATTGA
CTGCCCACCTCGGGGGTCTTTCATTTGGAGGTTCCACCGAGATTTGGAGACCCCTGCCCAGGGACCACCG
ACCCCCCCGCCGGGAGGTAAGCTGGCCAGCGGTCGTTTCGTGTCTGTCTCTGTCTTTGTGCGTGTTTGTG
CCGGCATCTAATGTTTGCGCCTGCGTCTGTACTAGTTAGCTAACTAGCTCTGTATCTGGCGGACCCGTGG
TGGAACTGACGAGTTCTGAACACCCGGCCGCAACCCTGGGAGACGTCCCAGGGACTTTGGGGGCCGTTTT
TGTGGCCCGACCTGAGGAAGGGAGTCGATGTGGAATCCGACCCCGTCAGGATATGTGGTTCTGGTAGGAG
ACGAGAACCTAAAACAGTTCCCGCCTCCGTCTGAATTTTTGCTTTCGGTTTGGAACCGAAGCCGCGCGTC
TTGTCTGCTGCAGCGCTGCAGCATCGTTCTGTGTTGTCTCTGTCTGACTGTGTTTCTGTATTTGTCTGAA
AATTAGGGCCAGACTGTTACCACTCCCTTAAGTTTGACCTTAGGTCACTGGAAAGATGTCGAGCGGATCG
CTCACAACCAGTCGGTAGATGTCAAGAAGAGACGTTGGGTTACCTTCTGCTCTGCAGAATGGCCAACCTT
TAACGTCGGATGGCCGCGAGACGGCACCTTTAACCGAGACCTCATCACCCAGGTTAAGATCAAGGTCTTT
TCACCTGGCCCGCATGGACACCCAGACCAGGTCCCCTACATCGTGACCTGGGAAGCCTTGGCTTTTGACC
CCCCTCCCTGGGTCAAGCCCTTTGTACACCCTAAGCCTCCGCCTCCTCTTCCTCCATCCGCCCCGTCTCT
CCCCCTTGAACCTCCTCGTTCGACCCCGCCTCGATCCTCCCTTTATCCAGCCCTCACTCCTTCTCTAGGC
GCCGGAATT
Features (pLannotate 1.2.2; 23 found; start..end, strand, type, name):
     61..81      +  CDS            FLAG (fragment): FLAG® epitope tag, followed by an enterokinase cleavage site
    784..1068    +  CDS            FPR2 (fragment): FKBP2_CRYNB - Protein inferred from homology: Swiss-Prot protein existence level 3. PPIases accelerate the folding of proteins. It catalyzes the cis-trans isomerization of proline imidic peptide bonds in oligopeptides (By similarity). From Cryptococcus neoformans var. neoformans serotype D (strain B-3501A) (Filobasidiella neoformans).
   1063..1383    +  CDS            FKBP1A: FKB1A_HUMAN - Also known as FKBP1, FKBP12. Experimental evidence at protein level: Swiss-Prot protein existence level 1. Keeps in an inactive conformation TGFBR1, the TGF-beta type I serine/threonine kinase receptor, preventing TGF-beta receptor activation in absence of ligand. Recruits SMAD7 to ACVR1B which prevents the association of SMAD2 and SMAD3 with the activin receptor complex, thereby blocking the activin signal. May modulate the RYR1 calcium channel activity. PPIases accelerate the folding of proteins. It catalyzes the cis-trans isomerization of proline imidic peptide bonds in oligop
   1402..1488    +  CDS            Baiap2 (fragment): BAIP2_RAT - Experimental evidence at protein level: Swiss-Prot protein existence level 1. Adapter protein that links membrane-bound small G-proteins to cytoplasmic effector proteins. Necessary for CDC42-mediated reorganization of the actin cytoskeleton and for RAC1-mediated membrane ruffling. Involved in the regulation of the actin cytoskeleton by WASF family members and the Arp2/3 complex. Plays a role in neurite growth. Acts syngeristically with ENAH to promote filipodia formation. Plays a role in the reorganization of the actin cytoskeleton in response to bacterial infection. Participates i
   1511..1544    -  misc_feature   MCS (fragment): pBluescript multiple cloning site
   1646..2108    +  misc_feature   IRES: internal ribosome entry site (IRES) of the encephalomyocarditis virus (EMCV)
   2122..2841    +  CDS            EGFP: the original enhanced GFP (Yang et al., 1996) mammalian codon-optimized
   2903..3417    +  LTR            3' LTR: 3' long terminal repeat from murine embryonic stem cell virus
   3579..3595    -  protein_bind   lac operator: The lac repressor binds to the lac operator to inhibit transcription in E. coli. This inhibition can be relieved by adding lactose or isopropyl-β-D-thiogalactopyranoside (IPTG). lac repressor encoded by lacI
   3603..3633    -  promoter       lac promoter: promoter for the E. coli lac operon
   3648..3669    -  protein_bind   CAP binding site: CAP binding activates transcription in the presence of cAMP. E. coli catabolite activator protein
   3682..3774    -  CDS            lacI (fragment): lac repressor; lacI; The lac repressor binds to the lac operator to inhibit transcription in E. coli. This inhibition can be relieved by adding lactose or isopropyl-β-D-thiogalactopyranoside (IPTG).
   3957..4545    -  rep_origin     ori: high-copy-number ColE1/pMB1/pBR322/pUC origin of replication
   4716..5576    -  CDS            AmpR: β-lactamase; bla; confers resistance to ampicillin, carbenicillin, and related antibiotics
   5577..5681    -  promoter       AmpR promoter: bla
   5776..5811    +  CDS            rop (fragment): Rop protein, which maintains plasmids at low copy number; rop
   5913..6012    +  misc_feature   bom (fragment): basis of mobility region from pBR322
   6018..6167    -  CDS            lacZα (fragment): LacZα fragment of β-galactosidase; lacZ fragment
   6167..6368    -  CDS            TcR (fragment): tetracycline efflux protein; tet; confers resistance to tetracycline
   6369..6467    +  CDS            env (fragment): murine leukemia virus gPr80 envelope polyprotein precursor; env; proteolytically cleaved into gp70SU and p15TM subunits
   6509..7025    +  LTR            5' LTR: 5' long terminal repeat from murine embryonic stem cell virus
   7089..7430    +  misc_feature   MESV Ψ: packaging signal of murine embryonic stem cell virus
   7497..7913    +  CDS            gag (truncated): truncated Moloney murine leukemia virus (MMLV) gag gene lacking the start codon
