[The description below was written by a language model from this plasmid's Addgene catalogue record and pLannotate feature annotations shown in this document.]
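Description:
pMSCV-FKBP-IRSp53(trunc C5) is a gammaretroviral transfer plasmid built on the pMSCV-IRES-GFP backbone for expressing a short fragment of mouse IRSp53 (Baiap2) in mammalian cells by retroviral transduction. In bacteria it is maintained through a high-copy ColE1/pUC-type origin and selected with ampicillin via the β-lactamase gene. The short lac, rop, bom, tetracycline-resistance and env fragments in the annotation are non-functional remnants of earlier cloning vectors.

The viral cassette is framed by murine embryonic stem cell virus 5′ and 3′ LTRs, with the MESV Ψ packaging signal and a truncated, start-codon-less gag segment downstream of the 5′ LTR. These elements allow the genomic RNA to be packaged when gag-pol and envelope proteins are supplied in trans. No separate internal promoter is annotated, so transcription is presumably driven by the 5′ LTR, as is usual for MSCV vectors.

The insert, cloned between BglII and NotI, encodes an N-terminal 3xFLAG tag and four tandem FKBP domains fused to IRSp53 residues 247–275, designated C-terminal truncation 5. The automated annotation detects only part of the FLAG and FKBP repeats and matches the small Baiap2 segment to the rat orthologue, whereas the catalogue lists mouse. Tandem FKBP modules are generally used for ligand-induced oligomerisation of a fused protein, though the record does not state how they were used here. An EMCV IRES followed by EGFP sits downstream, so transduced cells co-express the fusion and a fluorescent marker from one transcript. The construct appears to be one of a truncation series, and the associated publication concerns pLxIS-containing domains that regulate interferons and metabolism.
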