Addgene plasmid #221277: pMSCV-FKBP-IRSp53(trunc C5)
Purpose: Expression of IRSp53 C-terminal truncation 5 (247-275) in mammalian cells by retroviral transduction
Depositing lab: Jonathan Kagan. Depositing organization: Boston Children's Hospital. Publication: pLxIS-containing domains are biochemically flexible regulators of interferons and metabolism. Landau LM, Chaudhary N, Tien YC, Rogozinska M, Joshi S, Yao C, Crowley J, Hullahalli K, Campbell IW, Waldor MK, Haigis M, Kagan JC. Mol Cell. 2024 Jul 11;84(13):2436-2454.e10. doi: 10.1016/j.molcel.2024.05.030. Epub 2024 Jun 25. PubMed 38925114.
Backbone
  Vector backbone: pMSCV-IRES-GFP
  Vector type: Retroviral
Growth in bacteria
  Bacterial resistance: Ampicillin, 100 μg/mL
  Growth temperature: 37°C
  Growth strain: NEB Stable
  Copy number: High Copy
Gene/Insert
  Gene/Insert name: IRSp53 C-terminal truncation 5 (247-275)
  Species: M. musculus (mouse)
  Entrez Gene: Baiap2 (a.k.a. IRSp53)
  Tag / fusion protein: 3xFLAG-4xFKBP (N terminal on insert)
  Cloning method: Restriction Enzyme; 5′ cloning site BglII (not destroyed); 3′ cloning site NotI (not destroyed)
Terms and licenses: Academic/Nonprofit Terms; Industry Terms: Not Available to Industry
How to cite: pMSCV-FKBP-IRSp53(trunc C5) was a gift from Jonathan Kagan (Addgene plasmid # 221277 ; http://n2t.net/addgene:221277 ; RRID:Addgene_221277)
